>Addgene plasmid #63854 | AEB-Dopa5 | depositor full sequence | sequence record 106577 | Full Sequence
TACGTGCCGATCAACGTCTCATTTTCGCCAGATATCCTCGAGCGCGGAATTCCCTAGGGGATCCGAGCTG
TTGACAATTAATCATCGGCTCGTATAATGTGTGGGACGTCGCGACGGTATAGCGACCCCGTCTCTGTGTG
CGCCAGAGACACTGGGGCAGATATGGGCCAGCACAGAATGAGGCCCCCTAGTAACTTTACGGAGGGCCAG
CATGGAAGCTTTCGAAGACGCCAAAAACATAAAGAAAGGCCCGGCGCCATTCTATCCTCTAGAGGATGGA
ACCGCTGGAGAGCAACTGCATAAGGCTATGAAGAGATACGCCCTGGTTCCTGGAACAATTGCTTTTACAG
ATGCACATATCGAGGTGAACATCACGTACGCGGAATACTTCGAAATGTCCGTTCGGTTGGCAGAAGCTAT
GAAACGATATGGGCTGAATACAAATCACAGAATCGTCGTATGCAGTGAAAACTCTCTTCAATTCTTTATG
CCGGTGTTGGGCGCGTTATTTATCGGAGTTGCAGTTGCGCCCGCGAACGACATTTATAATGAACGTGAAT
TGCTCAACAGTATGAACATTTCGCAGCCTACCGTAGTGTTTGTTTCCAAAAAGGGGTTGCAAAAAATTTT
GAACGTGCAAAAAAAATTACCAATAATCCAGAAAATTATTATCATGGATTCTAAAACGGATTACCAGGGA
TTTCAGTCGATGTACACGTTCGTCACATCTCATCTACCTCCCGGTTTTAATGAATACGATTTTGTACCAG
AGTCCTTTGATCGTGACAAAACAATTGCACTGATAATGAATTCCTCTGGATCTACTGGGTTACCTAAGGG
TGTGGCCCTTCCGCATAGAACTGCCTGCGTCAGATTCTCGCATGCCAGAGATCCTATTTTTGGCAATCAA
ATCATTCCGGATACTGCGATTTTAAGTGTTGTTCCATTCCATCACGGTTTTGGAATGTTTACTACACTCG
GATATTTGATATGTGGATTTCGAGTCGTCTTAATGTATAGATTTGAAGAAGAGCTGTTTTTACGATCCCT
TCAGGATTACAAAATTCAAAGTGCGTTGCTAGTACCAACCCTATTTTCATTCTTCGCCAAAAGCACTCTG
ATTGACAAATACGATTTATCTAATTTACACGAAATTGCTTCTGGGGGCGCACCTCTTTCGAAAGAAGTCG
GGGAAGCGGTTGCAAAACGCTTCCATCTTCCAGGGATACGACAAGGATATGGGCTCACTGAGACTACATC
AGCTATTCTGATTACACCCGAGGGGGATGATAAACCGGGCGCGGTCGGTAAAGTTGTTCCATTTTTTGAA
GCGAAGGTTGTGGATCTGGATACCGGGAAAACGCTGGGCGTTAATCAGAGAGGCGAATTATGTGTCAGAG
GACCTATGATTATGTCCGGTTATGTAAACAATCCGGAAGCGACCAACGCCTTGATTGACAAGGATGGATG
GCTACATTCTGGAGACATAGCTTACTGGGACGAAGACGAACACTTCTTCATAGTTGACCGCTTGAAGTCT
TTAATTAAATACAAAGGATATCAGGTGGCCCCCGCTGAATTGGAATCGATATTGTTACAACACCCCAACA
TCTTCGACGCGGGCGTGGCAGGTCTTCCCGACGATGACGCCGGTGAACTTCCCGCCGCCGTTGTTGTTTT
GGAGCACGGAAAGACGATGACGGAAAAAGAGATCGTGGATTACGTGGCCAGTCAAGTAACAACCGCGAAA
AAGTTGCGCGGAGGAGTTGTGTTTGTGGACGAAGTACCGAAAGGTCTTACCGGAAAACTCGACGCAAGAA
AAATCAGAGAGATCCTCATAAAGGCCAAGAAGGGCGGAAAGTCCAAATTGTAACCGCACACCTTACTGGT
GTGCGGACTAGTCCAACTGCAGAAAAGCGGCCGCGGCATCAAATAAAACGAAAGGCTCAGTCGAAAGACT
GGGCCTTTCGTTTTATCTGTTGTTTGTCGGTGAACGCTCTCCTGAGTAGGACAAATCCGCCGCCCTAGAG
CATGCGCGTTCGGCTGCGGCGAGCGGTATCAGCTCACTCAAAGGCGGTAATACGGTTATCCACAGAATCA
GGGGATAACGCAGGAAAGAACATGTGAGCAAAAGGCCAGCAAAAGGCCAGGAACCGTAAAAAGGCCGCGT
TGCTGGCGTTTTTCCATAGGCTCCGCCCCCCTGACGAGCATCACAAAAATCGACGCTCAAGTCAGAGGTG
GCGAAACCCGACAGGACTATAAAGATACCAGGCGTTTCCCCCTGGAAGCTCCCTCGTGCGCTCTCCTGTT
CCGACCCTGCCGCTTACCGGATACCTGTCCGCCTTTCTCCCTTCGGGAAGCGTGGCGCTTTCTCATAGCT
CACGCTGTAGGTATCTCAGTTCGGTGTAGGTCGTTCGCTCCAAGCTGGGCTGTGTGCACGAACCCCCCGT
TCAGCCCGACCGCTGCGCCTTATCCGGTAACTATCGTCTTGAGTCCAACCCGGTAAGACACGACTTATCG
CCACTGGCAGCAGCCACTGGTAACAGGATTAGCAGAGCGAGGTATGTAGGCGGTGCTACAGAGTTCTTGA
AGTGGTGGCCTAACTACGGCTACACTAGAAGGACAGTATTTGGTATCTGCGCTCTGCTGAAGCCAGTTAC
CTTCGGAAAAAGAGTTGGTAGCTCTTGATCCGGCAAACAAACCACCGCTGGTAGCGGTGGTTTTTTTGTT
TGCAAGCAGCAGATTACGCGCAGAAAAAAAGGATCTCAAGAAGATCCTTTGATCTTTTCTACGGGGTCTG
ACGCTCAGTGGAACGAAAACTCACGTTAAGGGATTTTGGTCATGCCCGGGTGCTTGGATTCTCACCAATA
AAAAACGCCCGGCGGCAACCGAGCGTTCTGAACAAATCCAGATGGAGTTCTGAGGTCATTACTGGATCTA
TCAACAGGAGTCCAAGCGGTACCGATATCAAATTACGCCCCGCCCTGCCACTCATCGCAGTACTGTTGTA
ATTCATTAAGCATTCTGCCGACATGGAAGCCATCACAAACGGCATGATGAACCTGAATCGCCAGCGGCAT
CAGCACCTTGTCGCCTTGCGTATAATATTTGCCCATGGTGAAAACGGGGGCGAAGAAGTTGTCCATATTG
GCCACGTTTAAATCAAAACTGGTGAAACTCACCCAGGGATTGGCTGAGACGAAAAACATATTCTCAATAA
ACCCTTTAGGGAAATAGGCCAGGTTTTCACCGTAACACGCCACATCTTGCGAATATATGTGTAGAAACTG
CCGGAAATCGTCGTGGTATTCACTCCAGAGCGATGAAAACGTTTCAGTTTGCTCATGGAAAACGGTGTAA
CAAGGGTGAACACTATCCCATATCACCAGCTCACCGTCTTTCATTGCCATACGAAATTCCGGATGAGCAT
TCATCAGGCGGGCAAGAATGTGAATAAAGGCCGGATAAAACTTGTGCTTATTTTTCTTTACGGTCTTTAA
AAAGGCCGTAATATCCAGCTGAACGGTCTGGTTATAGGTACATTGAGCAACTGACTGAAATGCCTCAAAA
TGTTCTTTACGATGCCATTGGGATATATCAACGGTGGTATATCCAGTGATTTTTTTCTCCATTTTAGCTT
CCTTAGCTCCTGAAAATCTCGATAACTCAAAAAATACGCCCGGTAGTGATCTTATTTCATTATGGTGAAA
GTTGGAACCTCT
Features (pLannotate 1.2.2; 7 found; start..end, strand, type, name):
     71..99      +  promoter       tac promoter: strong E. coli promoter; hybrid between the trp and lac UV5 promoters
    224..1873    +  CDS            luciferase: firefly luciferase; luc
   1930..2016    +  terminator     rrnB T1 terminator: Escherichia coli rrnB; transcription terminator T1 from the E. coli rrnB gene
   2181..2769    -  rep_origin     ori: high-copy-number ColE1/pMB1/pBR322/pUC origin of replication
   2858..2952    -  terminator     lambda t0 terminator: transcription terminator from phage lambda
   2976..3632    -  CDS            cat: CAT_ECOLX - Experimental evidence at protein level: Swiss-Prot protein existence level 1. This enzyme is an effector of chloramphenicol resistance in bacteria. From Escherichia coli. This protein is used as a marker in many commonly used cloning vectors, such as pACYC184.
   3633..13      -  promoter       cat promoter (across the origin): promoter of the E. coli cat gene encoding chloramphenicol acetyltransferase
