[The description below was written by a language model from this plasmid's Addgene catalogue record and pLannotate feature annotations shown in this document.]
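Description:
AEB-Dopa5 is a small (about 3.7 kb) bacterial synthetic-biology plasmid built on the pFTV1 backbone and designed to report the activity of a synthetic dopamine-responsive riboswitch in E. coli. It replicates from a high-copy ColE1/pMB1-type origin and is selected with chloramphenicol through a cat (chloramphenicol acetyltransferase) gene driven by its native cat promoter and followed by the phage lambda t0 terminator. This marker cassette lies on the opposite strand from the reporter unit.

The payload is a single expression cassette in which the strong hybrid tac promoter drives a transcript that encodes firefly luciferase and ends at the rrnB T1 terminator. The feature table leaves the stretch of roughly 120 nucleotides between the promoter and the luciferase start unannotated. This 5′ untranslated region is presumably where the synthetic Dopa5 riboswitch sits, although its exact coordinates are not recorded. According to the record, the riboswitch contains a dopamine-binding element and controls the translation initiation rate of the luciferase gene, so that ligand binding changes how efficiently ribosomes initiate on the mRNA. Luciferase output therefore gives a quantitative readout of switching in response to dopamine. The record does not say whether dopamine raises or lowers expression, and no lac repressor gene is annotated on the plasmid.

The construct comes from work on automated, physics-based design of riboswitches from diverse RNA aptamers. It is suited to measuring and comparing the performance of engineered translation-regulating riboswitches in bacterial cells.
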