Addgene plasmid #63854: AEB-Dopa5
Purpose: This pFTV1 vector contains a dopamine binding riboswitch, controlling the translation initaition rate of luciferase gene.
Depositing lab: Howard Salis. Depositing organization: Pennsylvania State University. Publication: Automated physics-based design of synthetic riboswitches from diverse RNA aptamers. Espah Borujeni A, Mishler DM, Wang J, Huso W, Salis HM. Nucleic Acids Res. 2015 Nov 30. pii: gkv1289. 10.1093/nar/gkv1289 PubMed 26621913.
Backbone
  Vector backbone: pFTV1
  Vector type: Synthetic Biology
Growth in bacteria
  Bacterial resistance: Chloramphenicol, 25 μg/mL
  Growth temperature: 37°C
  Growth strain: DH10B
  Copy number: High Copy
Gene/Insert
  Gene/Insert name: Dopa5 dopamine riboswitch
  Species: Synthetic
  Promoter: tac
  Cloning method: Restriction Enzyme; 5′ cloning site unknown (unknown if destroyed); 3′ cloning site unknown (unknown if destroyed)
  Sequencing primers: 5′ LucNRev
Terms and licenses: Academic/Nonprofit Terms; Industry Terms: Not Available to Industry
How to cite: AEB-Dopa5 was a gift from Howard Salis (Addgene plasmid # 63854 ; http://n2t.net/addgene:63854 ; RRID:Addgene_63854)
