>Addgene plasmid #63854 | AEB-Dopa5 | addgene partial sequence | sequence record 107671 | CAT-R 5'-GCAACTGACTGAAATGCCTC-3'
CGGTGGTATATCCAGTGATTTTTTTCTCCATTTTAGCTTCCTTAGCTCCTGAAAATCTCGATAACTCAAA
AAATACGCCCGGTAGTGATCTTATTTCATTATGGTGAAAGTTGGAACCTCTTACGTGCCGATCAACGTCT
CATTTTCGCCAGATATCCTCGAGCGCGGAATTCCCTAGGGGATCCGAGCTGTTGACAATTAATCATCGGC
TCGTATAATGTGTGGGACGTCGCGACGGTATAGCGACCCCGTCTCTGTGTGCGCCAGAGACACTGGGGCA
GATATGGGCCAGCACAGAATGAGGCCCCCTAGTAACTTTACGGAGGGCCAGCATGGAAGCTTTCGAAGAC
GCCAAAAACATAAAGAAAGGCCCGGCGCCATTCTATCCTCTAGAGGATGGAACCGCTGGAGAGCAACTGC
ATAAGGCTATGAAGAGATACGCCCTGGTTCCTGGAACAATTGCTTTTACAGATGCACATATCGAGGTGAA
CATCACGTACGCGGAATACTTCGAAATGTCCGTTCGGTTGGCAGAAGCTATGAAACGATATGGGCTGAAT
ACAAATCACAGAATCGTCGTATGCAGTGAAAACTCTCTTCAATTCTTTATGCCGGTGTTGGGCGCGTTAT
TTATCGGAGTTGCAGTTGCGCCCGCGAACGACATTTATAATGAACGTGAATTGCTCAACAGTATGAACAT
TTCGCAGCCTACCGTAGTG
