>Addgene plasmid #63854 | AEB-Dopa5 | addgene partial sequence | sequence record 107672 | Luc-F 5'-CAGTCAAGTAACAACCGCGA-3'
CTCGACGCAAGAAAAATCAGAGAGATCCTCATAAAGGCCAAGAAGGGCGGAAAGTCCAAATTGTAACCGC
ACACCTTACTGGTGTGCGGACTAGTCCAACTGCAGAAAAGCGGCCGCGGCATCAAATAAAACGAAAGGCT
CAGTCGAAAGACTGGGCCTTTCGTTTTATCTGTTGTTTGTCGGTGAACGCTCTCCTGAGTAGGACAAATC
CGCCGCCCTAGAGCATGCGCGTTCGGCTGCGGCGAGCGGTATCAGCTCACTCAAAGGCGGTAATACGGTT
ATCCACAGAATCAGGGGATAACGCAGGAAAGAACATGTGAGCAAAAGGCCAGCAAAAGGCCAGGAACCGT
AAAAAGGCCGCGTTGCTGGCGTTTTTCCATAGGCTCCGCCCCCCTGACGAGCATCACAAAAATCGACGCT
CAAGTCAGAGGTGGCGAAACCCGACAGGACTATAAAGATACCAGGCGTTTCCCCCTGGAAGCTCCCTCGT
GCGCTCTCCTGTTCCGACCCTGCCGCTTACCGGATACCTGTCCGCCTTTCTCCCTTCGGGAAGCGTGGCG
CTTTCTCATAGCTCACGCTGTAGGTATCTCAGTTCGGTGTAGGTCGTTCGCTCCAAGCTGGGCTGTGTGC
ACGAACCCCCCGTTCAGCCCGACCGCTGCGCCTTATCCGGTAACTATCGTCTTGAGT
